>Addgene plasmid #77290 | PKLR gRNA (BRDN0001148918) | addgene full sequence | sequence record 187472 | Addgene Assembled Sequence
CCCGGGTGCAAAGATGGATAAAGTTTTAAACAGAGAGGAATCTTTGCAGCTAATGGACCTTCTAGGTCTT
GAAAGGAGTGGGAATTGGCTCCGGTGCCCGTCAGTGGGCAGAGCGCACATCGCCCACAGTCCCCGAGAAG
TTGGGGGGAGGGGTCGGCAATTGATCCGGTGCCTAGAGAAGGTGGCGCGGGGTAAACTGGGAAAGTGATG
TCGTGTACTGGCTCCGCCTTTTTCCCGAGGGTGGGGGAGAACCGTATATAAGTGCAGTAGTCGCCGTGAA
CGTTCTTTTTCGCAACGGGTTTGCCGCCAGAACACAGGTAAGTGCCGTGTGTGGTTCCCGCGGGCCTGGC
CTCTTTACGGGTTATGGCCCTTGCGTGCCTTGAATTACTTCCACCTGGCTGCAGTACGTGATTCTTGATC
CCGAGCTTCGGGTTGGAAGTGGGTGGGAGAGTTCGAGGCCTTGCGCTTAAGGAGCCCCTTCGCCTCGTGC
TTGAGTTGAGGCCTGGCCTGGGCGCTGGGGCCGCCGCGTGCGAATCTGGTGGCACCTTCGCGCCTGTCTC
GCTGCTTTCGATAAGTCTCTAGCCATTTAAAATTTTTGATGACCTGCTGCGACGCTTTTTTTCTGGCAAG
ATAGTCTTGTAAATGCGGGCCAAGATCTGCACACTGGTATTTCGGTTTTTGGGGCCGCGGGCGGCGACGG
GGCCCGTGCGTCCCAGCGCACATGTTCGGCGAGGCGGGGCCTGCGAGCGCGGCCACCGAGAATCGGACGG
GGGTAGTCTCAAGCTGGCCGGCCTGCTCTGGTGCCTGGCCTCGCGCCGCCGTGTATCGCCCCGCCCTGGG
CGGCAAGGCTGGCCCGGTCGGCACCAGTTGCGTGAGCGGAAAGATGGCCGCTTCCCGGCCCTGCTGCAGG
GAGCTCAAAATGGAGGACGCGGCGCTCGGGAGAGCGGGCGGGTGAGTCACCCACACAAAGGAAAAGGGCC
TTTCCGTCCTCAGCCGTCGCTTCATGTGACTCCACGGAGTACCGGGCGCCGTCCAGGCACCTCGATTAGT
TCTCGAGCTTTTGGAGTACGTCGTCTTTAGGTTGGGGGGAGGGGTTTTATGCGATGGAGTTTCCCCACAC
TGAGTGGGTGGAGACTGAAGTTAGGCCAGCTTGGCACTTGATGTAATTCTCCTTGGAATTTGCCCTTTTT
GAGTTTGGATCTTGGTTCATTCTCAAGCCTCAGACAGTGGTTCAAAGTTTTTTTCTTCCATTTCAGGTGT
CGTGACGTACGGCCACCATGACCGAGTACAAGCCCACGGTGCGCCTCGCCACCCGCGACGACGTCCCCAG
GGCCGTACGCACCCTCGCCGCCGCGTTCGCCGACTACCCCGCCACGCGCCACACCGTCGATCCGGACCGC
CACATCGAGCGGGTCACCGAGCTGCAAGAACTCTTCCTCACGCGCGTCGGGCTCGACATCGGCAAGGTGT
GGGTCGCGGACGACGGCGCCGCCGTGGCGGTCTGGACCACGCCGGAGAGCGTCGAAGCGGGGGCGGTGTT
CGCCGAGATCGGCCCGCGCATGGCCGAGTTGAGCGGTTCCCGGCTGGCCGCGCAGCAACAGATGGAAGGC
CTCCTGGCGCCGCACCGGCCCAAGGAGCCCGCGTGGTTCCTGGCCACCGTCGGAGTCTCGCCCGACCACC
AGGGCAAGGGTCTGGGCAGCGCCGTCGTGCTCCCCGGAGTGGAGGCGGCCGAGCGCGCCGGGGTGCCCGC
CTTCCTGGAGACCTCCGCGCCCCGCAACCTCCCCTTCTACGAGCGGCTCGGCTTCACCGTCACCGCCGAC
GTCGAGGTGCCCGAAGGACCGCGCACCTGGTGCATGACCCGCAAGCCCGGTGCCTGAACGCGTTAAGTCG
ACAATCAACCTCTGGATTACAAAATTTGTGAAAGATTGACTGGTATTCTTAACTATGTTGCTCCTTTTAC
GCTATGTGGATACGCTGCTTTAATGCCTTTGTATCATGCTATTGCTTCCCGTATGGCTTTCATTTTCTCC
TCCTTGTATAAATCCTGGTTGCTGTCTCTTTATGAGGAGTTGTGGCCCGTTGTCAGGCAACGTGGCGTGG
TGTGCACTGTGTTTGCTGACGCAACCCCCACTGGTTGGGGCATTGCCACCACCTGTCAGCTCCTTTCCGG
GACTTTCGCTTTCCCCCTCCCTATTGCCACGGCGGAACTCATCGCCGCCTGCCTTGCCCGCTGCTGGACA
GGGGCTCGGCTGTTGGGCACTGACAATTCCGTGGTGTTGTCGGGGAAATCATCGTCCTTTCCTTGGCTGC
TCGCCTGTGTTGCCACCTGGATTCTGCGCGGGACGTCCTTCTGCTACGTCCCTTCGGCCCTCAATCCAGC
GGACCTTCCTTCCCGCGGCCTGCTGCCGGCTCTGCGGCCTCTTCCGCGTCTTCGCCTTCGCCCTCAGACG
AGTCGGATCTCCCTTTGGGCCGCCTCCCCGCGTCGACTTTAAGACCAATGACTTACAAGGCAGCTGTAGA
TCTTAGCCACTTTTTAAAAGAAAAGGGGGGACTGGAAGGGCTAATTCACTCCCAACGAAGACAAGATCTG
CTTTTTGCTTGTACTGGGTCTCTCTGGTTAGACCAGATCTGAGCCTGGGAGCTCTCTGGCTAACTAGGGA
ACCCACTGCTTAAGCCTCAATAAAGCTTGCCTTGAGTGCTTCAAGTAGTGTGTGCCCGTCTGTTGTGTGA
CTCTGGTAACTAGAGATCCCTCAGACCCTTTTAGTCAGTGTGGAAAATCTCTAGCAGTACGTATAGTAGT
TCATGTCATCTTATTATTCAGTATTTATAACTTGCAAAGAAATGAATATCAGAGAGTGAGAGGAACTTGT
TTATTGCAGCTTATAATGGTTACAAATAAAGCAATAGCATCACAAATTTCACAAATAAAGCATTTTTTTC
ACTGCATTCTAGTTGTGGTTTGTCCAAACTCATCAATGTATCTTATCATGTCTGGCTCTAGCTATCCCGC
CCCTAACTCCGCCCATCCCGCCCCTAACTCCGCCCAGTTCCGCCCATTCTCCGCCCCATGGCTGACTAAT
TTTTTTTATTTATGCAGAGGCCGAGGCCGCCTCGGCCTCTGAGCTATTCCAGAAGTAGTGAGGAGGCTTT
TTTGGAGGCCTAGGGACGTACCCAATTCGCCCTATAGTGAGTCGTATTACGCGCGCTCACTGGCCGTCGT
TTTACAACGTCGTGACTGGGAAAACCCTGGCGTTACCCAACTTAATCGCCTTGCAGCACATCCCCCTTTC
GCCAGCTGGCGTAATAGCGAAGAGGCCCGCACCGATCGCCCTTCCCAACAGTTGCGCAGCCTGAATGGCG
AATGGG
[124 nt withheld, positions 3367-3490]
C
[91 nt withheld, positions 3492-3582]
A
[49 nt withheld, positions 3584-3632]
CCTTTGACGTTGGAGTCCACGTTCTTT
[37 nt withheld, positions 3660-3696]
ACCCTATCTCGGTCTATTCTTTTGATTTATAAGGGATTTTGCCGATTTCGGCCTATTGGTTAAAAAATGA
GCTGATTTAACAAAAATTTAACGCGAATTTTAACAAAATATTAACGCTTACAATTTAGGTGGCACTTTTC
GGGGAAATGTGCGCGGAACCCCTATTTGTTTATTTTTCTAAATACATTCAAATATGTATCCGCTCATGAG
ACAATAACCCTGATAAATGCTTCAATAATATTGAAAAAGGAAGAGTATGAGTATTCAACATTTCCGTGTC
GCCCTTATTCCCTTTTTTGCGGCATTTTGCCTTCCTGTTTTTGCTCACCCAGAAACGCTGGTGAAAGTAA
AAGATGCTGAAGATCAGTTGGGTGCACGAGTGGGTTACATCGAACTGGATCTCAACAGCGGTAAGATCCT
TGAGAGTTTTCGCCCCGAAGAACGTTTTCCAATGATGAGCACTTTTAAAGTTCTGCTATGTGGCGCGGTA
TTATCCCGTATTGACGCCGGGCAAGAGCAACTCGGTCGCCGCATACACTATTCTCAGAATGACTTGGTTG
AGTACTCACCAGTCACAGAAAAGCATCTTACGGATGGCATGACAGTAAGAGAATTATGCAGTGCTGCCAT
AACCATGAGTGATAACACTGCGGCCAACTTACTTCTGACAACGATCGGAGGACCGAAGGAGCTAACCGCT
TTTTTGCACAACATGGGGGATCATGTAACTCGCCTTGATCGTTGGGAACCGGAGCTGAATGAAGCCATAC
CAAACGACGAGCGTGACACCACGATGCCTGTAGCAATGGCAACAACGTTGCGCAAACTATTAACTGGCGA
ACTACTTACTCTAGCTTCCCGGCAACAATTAATAGACTGGATGGAGGCGGATAAAGTTGCAGGACCACTT
CTGCGCTCGGCCCTTCCGGCTGGCTGGTTTATTGCTGATAAATCTGGAGCCGGTGAGCGTGGGTCTCGCG
GTATCATTGCAGCACTGGGGCCAGATGGTAAGCCCTCCCGTATCGTAGTTATCTACACGACGGGGAGTCA
GGCAACTATGGATGAACGAAATAGACAGATCGCTGAGATAGGTGCCTCACTGATTAAGCATTGGTAACTG
TCAGACCAAGTTTACTCATATATACTTTAGATTGATTTAAAACTTCATTTTTAATTTAAAAGGATCTAGG
TGAAGATCCTTTTTGATAATCTCATGACCAAAATCCCTTAACGTGAGTTTTCGTTCCACTGAGCGTCAGA
CCCCGTAGAAAAGATCAAAGGATCTTCTTGAGATCCTTTTTTTCTGCGCGTAATCTGCTGCTTGCAAACA
AAAAAACCACCGCTACCAGCGGTGGTTTGTTTGCCGGATCAAGAGCTACCAACTCTTTTTCCGAAGGTAA
CTGGCTTCAGCAGAGCGCAGATACCAAATACTGTTCTTCTAGTGTAGCCGTAGTTAGGCCACCACTTCAA
GAACTCTGTAGCACCGCCTACATACCTCGCTCTGCTAATCCTGTTACCAGTGGCTGCTGCCAGTGGCGAT
AAGTCGTGTCTTACCGGGTTGGACTCAAGACGATAGTTACCGGATAAGGCGCAGCGGTCGGGCTGAACGG
GGGGTTCGTGCACACAGCCCAGCTTGGAGCGAACGACCTACACCGAACTGAGATACCTACAGCGTGAGCT
ATGAGAAAGCGCCACGCTTCCCGAAGGGAGAAAGGCGGACAGGTATCCGGTAAGCGGCAGGGTCGGAACA
GGAGAGCGCACGAGGGAGCTTCCAGGGGGAAACGCCTGGTATCTTTATAGTCCTGTCGGGTTTCGCCACC
TCTGACTTGAGCGTCGATTTTTGTGATGCTCGTCAGGGGGGCGGAGCCTATGGAAAAACGCCAGCAACGC
GGCCTTTTTACGGTTCCTGGCCTTTTGCTGGCCTTTTGCTCACATGTTCTTTCCTGCGTTATCCCCTGAT
TCTGTGGATAACCGTATTACCGCCTTTGAGTGAGCTGATACCGCTCGCCGCAGCCGAACGACCGAGCGCA
GCGAGTCAGTGAGCGAGGAAGCGGAAGAGCGCCCAATACGCAAACCGCCTCTCCCCGCGCGTTGGCCGAT
TCATTAATGCAGCTGGCACGACAGGTTTCCCGACTGGAAAGCGGGCAGTGAGCGCAACGCAATTAATGTG
AGTTAGCTCACTCATTAGGCACCCCAGGCTTTACACTTTATGCTTCCGGCTCGTATGTTGTGTGGAATTG
TGAGCGGATAACAATTTCACACAGGAAACAGCTATGACCATGATTACGCCAAGCGCGCAATTAACCCTCA
CTAAAGGGAACAAAAGCTGGAGCTGCAAGCTTAATGTAGTCTTATGCAATACTCTTGTAGTCTTGCAACA
TGGTAACGATGAGTTAGCAACATGCCTTACAAGGAGAGAAAAAGCACCGTGCATGCCGATTGGTGGAAGT
AAGGTGGTACGATCGTGCCTTATTAGGAAGGCAACAGACGGGTCTGACATGGATTGGACGAACCACTGAA
TTGCCGCATTGCAGAGATATTGTATTTAAGTGCCTAGCTCGATACATAAACGGGTCTCTCTGGTTAGACC
AGATCTGAGCCTGGGAGCTCTCTGGCTAACTAGGGAACCCACTGCTTAAGCCTCAATAAAGCTTGCCTTG
AGTGCTTCAAGTAGTGTGTGCCCGTCTGTTGTGTGACTCTGGTAACTAGAGATCCCTCAGACCCTTTTAG
TCAGTGTGGAAAATCTCTAGCAGTGGCGCCCGAACAGGGACTTGAAAGCGAAAGGGAAACCAGAGGAGCT
CTCTCGACGCAGGACTCGGCTTGCTGAAGCGCGCACGGCAAGAGGCGAGGGGCGGCGACTGGTGAGTACG
CCAAAAATTTTGACTAGCGGAGGCTAGAAGGAGAGAGATGGGTGCGAGAGCGTCAGTATTAAGCGGGGGA
GAATTAGATCGCGATGGGAAAAAATTCGGTTAAGGCCAGGGGGAAAGAAAAAATATAAATTAAAACATAT
AGTATGGGCAAGCAGGGAGCTAGAACGATTCGCAGTTAATCCTGGCCTGTTAGAAACATCAGAAGGCTGT
AGACAAATACTGGGACAGCTACAACCATCCCTTCAGACAGGATCAGAAGAACTTAGATCATTATATAATA
CAGTAGCAACCCTCTATTGTGTGCATCAAAGGATAGAGATAAAAGACACCAAGGAAGCTTTAGACAAGAT
AGAGGAAGAGCAAAACAAAAGTAAGACCACCGCACAGCAAGCGGCCGCTGATCTTCAGACCTGGAGGAGG
AGATATGAGGGACAATTGGAGAAGTGAATTATATAAATATAAAGTAGTAAAAATTGAACCATTAGGAGTA
GCACCCACCAAGGCAAAGAGAAGAGTGGTGCAGAGAGAAAAAAGAGCAGTGGGAATAGGAGCTTTGTTCC
TTGGGTTCTTGGGAGCAGCAGGAAGCACTATGGGCGCAGCGTCAATGACGCTGACGGTACAGGCCAGACA
ATTATTGTCTGGTATAGTGCAGCAGCAGAACAATTTGCTGAGGGCTATTGAGGCGCAACAGCATCTGTTG
CAACTCACAGTCTGGGGCATCAAGCAGCTCCAGGCAAGAATCCTGGCTGTGGAAAGATACCTAAAGGATC
AACAGCTCCTGGGGATTTGGGGTTGCTCTGGAAAACTCATTTGCACCACTGCTGTGCCTTGGAATGCTAG
TTGGAGTAATAAATCTCTGGAACAGATTTGGAATCACACGACCTGGATGGAGTGGGACAGAGAAATTAAC
AATTACACAAGCTTAATACACTCCTTAATTGAAGAATCGCAAAACCAGCAAGAAAAGAATGAACAAGAAT
TATTGGAATTAGATAAATGGGCAAGTTTGTGGAATTGGTTTAACATAACAAATTGGCTGTGGTATATAAA
ATTATTCATAATGATAGTAGGAGGCTTGGTAGGTTTAAGAATAGTTTTTGCTGTACTTTCTATAGTGAAT
AGAGTTAGGCAGGGATATTCACCATTATCGTTTCAGACCCACCTCCCAACCCCGAGGGGACCCAGAGAGG
GCCTATTTCCCATGATTCCTTCATATTTGCATATACGATACAAGGCTGTTAGAGAGATAATTAGAATTAA
TTTGACTGTAAACACAAAGATATTAGTACAAAATACGTGACGTAGAAAGTAATAATTTCTTGGGTAGTTT
GCAGTTTTAAAATTATGTTTTAAAATGGACTATCATATGCTTACCGTAACTTGAAAGTATTTCGATTTCT
TGGCTTTATATATCTTGTGGAAAGGACGAAACACCGAGCAAAATTGAGAACCACGAGTTTTAGAGCTAGA
AATAGCAAGTTAAAATAAGGCTAGTCCGTTATCAACTTGAAAAAGTGGCACCGAGTCGGTGCTTTTTTAA
GCTTGGCGTAACTAGATCTTGAGACAAATGGCAGTATTCATCCACAATTTTAAAAGAAAAGGGGGGATTG
GGGGGTACAGTGCAGGGGAAAGAATAGTAGACATAATAGCAACAGACATACAAACTAAAGAATTACAAAA
ACAAATTACAAAAATTCAAAATTTTCGGGTTTATTACAGGGACAGCAGAGATCCACTTTGGCGCCGGCTC
GAGGGGG
Features (pLannotate 1.2.2; 29 found; start..end, strand, type, name):
     14..80      +  CDS            small t antigen (fragment): SV40 (simian virus 40) small t antigen
    106..317     +  promoter       EF-1α core promoter: core promoter for human elongation factor EF-1α
    318..1256    +  intron         EF-1α intron A: intron upstream of the start codon of human EF-1α
   1278..1877    +  CDS            PuroR (fragment): puromycin N-acetyltransferase; pac from Streptomyces; confers resistance to puromycin
   1893..2481    +  misc_feature   WPRE: woodchuck hepatitis virus posttranscriptional regulatory element
   2532..2551    +  misc_feature   cPPT/CTS (fragment): central polypurine tract and central termination sequence of HIV-1
   2553..2786    +  LTR            3' LTR (ΔU3): self-inactivating 3' long terminal repeat (LTR) from HIV-1
   2864..2985    +  polyA_signal   SV40 poly(A) signal: SV40 polyadenylation signal
   3025..3160    +  rep_origin     SV40 ori: SV40 origin of replication
   3181..3199    -  promoter       T7 promoter: promoter for bacteriophage T7 RNA polymerase
   3207..3362    +  CDS            lacZα (fragment): LacZα fragment of β-galactosidase; lacZ fragment
   3367..3795    +  rep_origin     f1 ori (sequence partly withheld): f1 bacteriophage origin of replication; arrow indicates direction of (+) strand synthesis
   3848..3952    +  promoter       AmpR promoter: bla
   3953..4813    +  CDS            AmpR: β-lactamase; bla; confers resistance to ampicillin, carbenicillin, and related antibiotics
   4984..5572    +  rep_origin     ori: high-copy-number ColE1/pMB1/pBR322/pUC origin of replication
   5755..5847    +  CDS            lacI (fragment): lac repressor; lacI; The lac repressor binds to the lac operator to inhibit transcription in E. coli. This inhibition can be relieved by adding lactose or isopropyl-β-D-thiogalactopyranoside (IPTG).
   5860..5881    +  protein_bind   CAP binding site: CAP binding activates transcription in the presence of cAMP. E. coli catabolite activator protein
   5896..5926    +  promoter       lac promoter: promoter for the E. coli lac operon
   5934..5950    +  protein_bind   lac operator: The lac repressor binds to the lac operator to inhibit transcription in E. coli. This inhibition can be relieved by adding lactose or isopropyl-β-D-thiogalactopyranoside (IPTG). lac repressor encoded by lacI
   5995..6013    +  promoter       T3 promoter: promoter for bacteriophage T3 RNA polymerase
   6041..6267    +  promoter       RSV promoter: Rous sarcoma virus enhancer/promoter
   6268..6448    +  LTR            5' LTR (truncated): truncated 5' long terminal repeat (LTR) from HIV-1
   6495..6620    +  misc_feature   HIV-1 Ψ: packaging signal of human immunodeficiency virus type 1
   6604..6967    +  CDS            HIV-1 gag (fragment): gag protein from human immunodeficiency virus 1; gag
   7113..7346    +  misc_feature   RRE: The Rev response element (RRE) of HIV-1 allows for Rev-dependent mRNA export from the nucleus to the cytoplasm.
   7723..7749    +  CDS            Rev (fragment): human immunodeficiency virus 1 (HIV-1) Rev protein; rev; enhances nuclear export of unspliced and incompletely spliced viral mRNAs
   7753..7993    +  promoter       U6 promoter: RNA polymerase III promoter for human U6 snRNA
   8023..8098    +  misc_RNA       gRNA scaffold: guide RNA scaffold for the Streptococcus pyogenes CRISPR/Cas9 system
   8154..8271    +  misc_feature   cPPT/CTS: central polypurine tract and central termination sequence of HIV-1
