[The description below was written by a language model from this plasmid's Addgene catalogue record and pLannotate feature annotations shown in this document.]
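Description:
PKLR gRNA (BRDN0001148918) is a third-generation lentiviral CRISPR guide plasmid built on the lentiGuide-Puro backbone. It delivers a single guide RNA against human PKLR, the gene for liver/red-cell pyruvate kinase. The assembled sequence is 8,323 nt. In bacteria the plasmid is maintained at high copy from a ColE1/pUC-type origin with ampicillin selection through β-lactamase. The backbone also carries an f1 origin, an SV40 origin and remnants of lac and phage promoter elements from cloning vectors.

The lentiviral transfer cassette begins with an RSV promoter fused to a truncated HIV-1 5' LTR, which makes genomic RNA production independent of Tat. This is followed by the Ψ packaging signal with a partial gag region and by the Rev response element for Rev-dependent nuclear export. Downstream, a human U6 RNA polymerase III promoter drives the PKLR-specific spacer joined to the Streptococcus pyogenes Cas9 guide scaffold. A cPPT/CTS element, which aids nuclear import of the reverse-transcribed genome, sits just after this unit. A separate cassette uses the EF-1α core promoter with its intron A to express puromycin N-acetyltransferase, allowing selection of transduced mammalian cells. A WPRE follows to boost transcript levels, and the cassette ends with a self-inactivating ΔU3 3' LTR and an SV40 polyadenylation signal.

The plasmid does not encode Cas9, so it must be used with a separate Cas9 lentivirus or in cells that already express Cas9. The guide was designed against two PKLR reference transcripts and belongs to a human kinome gRNA collection made with optimized sgRNA design rules. Its typical use is knockout of PKLR in human cells. The cloning method is not recorded.
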