Addgene plasmid #77290: PKLR gRNA (BRDN0001148918)
Purpose: 3rd generation lentiviral gRNA plasmid targeting human PKLR
Depositing lab: John Doench & David Root. Depositing organization: Broad Institute. Publication: Optimized sgRNA design to maximize activity and minimize off-target effects of CRISPR-Cas9. Doench JG, Fusi N, Sullender M, Hegde M, Vaimberg EW, Donovan KF, Smith I, Tothova Z, Wilen C, Orchard R, Virgin HW, Listgarten J, Root DE. Nat Biotechnol. 2016 Jan 18. doi: 10.1038/nbt.3437. PubMed 26780180.
Backbone
  Vector backbone: lentiGuide-Puro
  Backbone manufacturer: Zhang Lab (Addgene plasmid # 52963)
  Vector type: Mammalian Expression, Lentiviral, CRISPR
  Selectable markers: Puromycin
Growth in bacteria
  Bacterial resistance: Ampicillin, 100 μg/mL
  Growth temperature: 37°C
  Growth strain: DH5alpha
  Copy number: High Copy
Gene/Insert
  Gene/Insert name: PKLR (alt names: PKLR; NM_000298.5)
  gRNA/shRNA sequence: AGCAAAATTGAGAACCACGA
  Species: H. sapiens (human)
  Entrez Gene: PKLR (a.k.a. CNSHA2, PK1, PKL, PKRL, RPK)
  Promoter: hU6
  Cloning method: Unknown
  Sequencing primers: 5′ U6-F; 3′ pS2-R
Terms and licenses: Academic/Nonprofit Terms; Industry Terms: Not Available to Industry
Depositor comments: The gRNA was designed to target the following Genbank reference sequence(s): NM_000298.5,NM_181871.3. Note that this plasmid does NOT contain Cas9. It should be used in conjunction with lentiCas9-Blast (Addgene #52962) or otherwise with cell lines already expressing Cas9. Browse the full kinome gRNA library at http://www.addgene.org/pooled-library/broadgpp-human-kinome/ or visit http://www.broadinstitute.org/rnai/public/ for detailed protocols and information.
How to cite: PKLR gRNA (BRDN0001148918) was a gift from John Doench & David Root (Addgene plasmid # 77290 ; http://n2t.net/addgene:77290 ; RRID:Addgene_77290)
