>Addgene plasmid #77290 | PKLR gRNA (BRDN0001148918) | depositor partial sequence | sequence record 144750 | Target Sequence
AGCAAAATTGAGAACCACGA
