>Addgene plasmid #77290 | PKLR gRNA (BRDN0001148918) | addgene partial sequence | sequence record 187471 | hU6-F
GAAAGTAATAATTTCTTGGGTAGTTTGCAGTTTTAAAATTATGTTTTAAAATGGACTATCATATGCTTAC
CGTAACTTGAAAGTATTTCGATTTCTTGGCTTTATATATCTTGTGGAAAGGACGAAACACCGAGCAAAAT
TGAGAACCACGAGTTTTAGAGCTAGAAATAGCAAGTTAAAATAAGGCTAGTCCGTTATCAACTTGAAAAA
GTGGCACCGAGTCGGTGCTTTTTTAAGCTTGGCGTAACTAGATCTTGAGACAAATGGCAGTATTCATCCA
CAATTTTAAAAGAAAAGGGGGGATTGGGGGGTACAGTGCAGGGGAAAGAATAGTAGACATAATAGCAACA
GACATACAAACTAAAGAATTACAAAAACAAATTACAAAAATTCAAAATTTTCGGGTTTATTACAGGGACA
GCAGAGATCCACTTTGGCGCCGGCTCGAGGGGGCCCGGGTGCAAAGATGGATAAAGTTTTAAACAGAGAG
GAATCTTTGCAGCTAATGGACCTTCTAGGTCTTGAAAGGAGTGGGAATTGGCTCCGGTGCCCGTCAGTGG
GCAGAGCGCA
